Addgene plasmid #122797: pAC10077_pLX-NpuDnaE(C)-Puro(^C;33-199)-IRES-mCherry
Purpose: Plasmid 77:Lentiviral vector encoding NpuDnaE(C)-Puro(^C;33-199)and mCherry
Depositing lab: Albert Cheng. Publication: Split Selectable Markers. Jillette N, Du M, Cheng AW. bioRxiv 452979 10.1101/452979.
Backbone
  Vector backbone: pAC10096_pLX-DEST-IRES-mCherry (Addgene# 122816)
  Vector type: Mammalian Expression, Lentiviral
  Selectable markers: NpuDnaE(C)-Puro(^C;33-199)
Growth in bacteria
  Bacterial resistance: Ampicillin, 100 μg/mL
  Growth temperature: 30°C
  Growth strain: NEB Stable
  Copy number: Unknown
Gene/Insert
  Gene/Insert name: NpuDnaE(C)-Puro(^C;33-199)
  Species: Synthetic
  Cloning method: Gateway Cloning
  Sequencing primers: 5′ CMV-Forward; 3′ IRES-R
Terms and licenses: Academic/Nonprofit Terms; Industry Terms: Not Available to Industry
Depositor comments: Please visit https://www.biorxiv.org/content/10.1101/452979v2 for BioRxiv preprint.
How to cite: pAC10077_pLX-NpuDnaE(C)-Puro(^C;33-199)-IRES-mCherry was a gift from Albert Cheng (Addgene plasmid # 122797)
