[The description below was written by a language model from this plasmid's Addgene catalogue record and pLannotate feature annotations shown in this document.]
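Description:
pAC10077_pLX-NpuDnaE(C)-Puro(^C;33-199)-IRES-mCherry is a 9,264 bp lentiviral mammalian expression plasmid made by Gateway cloning into the pLX-DEST-IRES-mCherry destination backbone. It is propagated in E. coli through a high-copy ColE1/pUC-type origin with ampicillin resistance (AmpR), and it also carries an f1 ori and an SV40 ori. The viral portion has a third-generation, self-inactivating layout. An RSV promoter drives a truncated HIV-1 5' LTR, followed by the Ψ packaging signal with a partial gag sequence, the RRE for Rev-dependent export, and a cPPT/CTS. WPRE and a ΔU3 3' LTR followed by an SV40 polyadenylation signal close the transfer cassette. An hPGK promoter is annotated just upstream of the cPPT/CTS, but the record does not say what role it plays in this construct.

The payload is a bicistronic cassette under the CMV enhancer/promoter. Between the attB1 and attB2 recombination scars lies a synthetic open reading frame. According to the construct name, it fuses the C-terminal half of the Npu DnaE split intein to the C-terminal fragment (residues 33–199) of puromycin N-acetyltransferase. The feature table detects only the PuroR fragment, and the unannotated stretch upstream of it presumably holds the intein part. A V5 tag is annotated just downstream of attB2, though the record does not say whether it is translated in frame. An EMCV IRES then allows mCherry to be translated from the same transcript, marking transduced cells with red fluorescence.

The construct belongs to a split selectable marker system. The puromycin fragment is expected to be inactive alone and to regain function only when a partner vector supplies the complementary N-terminal fragment fused to the matching intein half, so that protein trans-splicing rebuilds the enzyme. This lets a single antibiotic select cells that have received both vectors.
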