Features (pLannotate 1.2.2; 32 found; start..end, strand, type, name):
     65..368     +  enhancer       CMV enhancer: human cytomegalovirus immediate early enhancer
    369..572     +  promoter       CMV promoter: human cytomegalovirus (CMV) immediate early promoter
    595..619     +  protein_bind   attB1: mutant version of attB; recombination site for the Gateway® BP reaction BP Clonase™
    753..1257    +  CDS            PuroR (fragment): puromycin N-acetyltransferase; pac from Streptomyces; confers resistance to puromycin
   1273..1297    -  protein_bind   attB2: mutant version of attB; recombination site for the Gateway® BP reaction BP Clonase™
   1299..1340    +  CDS            V5 tag: epitope tag from simian virus 5
   1379..1939    +  misc_feature   IRES: internal ribosome entry site (IRES) of the encephalomyocarditis virus (EMCV)
   1942..2649    +  CDS            mCherry: mCherry is a basic (constitutively fluorescent) red fluorescent protein published in 2004, derived from Discosoma sp.. It is reported to be a very rapidly-maturing monomer with low acid sensitivity.
   2676..3264    +  misc_feature   WPRE: woodchuck hepatitis virus posttranscriptional regulatory element
   3315..3334    +  misc_feature   cPPT/CTS (fragment): central polypurine tract and central termination sequence of HIV-1
   3336..3569    +  LTR            3' LTR (ΔU3): self-inactivating 3' long terminal repeat (LTR) from HIV-1
   3647..3768    +  polyA_signal   SV40 poly(A) signal: SV40 polyadenylation signal
   3808..3943    +  rep_origin     SV40 ori: SV40 origin of replication
   3964..3982    -  promoter       T7 promoter: promoter for bacteriophage T7 RNA polymerase
   3990..4145    +  CDS            lacZα (fragment): LacZα fragment of β-galactosidase; lacZ fragment
   4150..4578    +  rep_origin     f1 ori (sequence partly withheld): f1 bacteriophage origin of replication; arrow indicates direction of (+) strand synthesis
   4631..4735    +  promoter       AmpR promoter: bla
   4736..5596    +  CDS            AmpR: β-lactamase; bla; confers resistance to ampicillin, carbenicillin, and related antibiotics
   5767..6355    +  rep_origin     ori: high-copy-number ColE1/pMB1/pBR322/pUC origin of replication
   6538..6630    +  CDS            lacI (fragment): lac repressor; lacI; The lac repressor binds to the lac operator to inhibit transcription in E. coli. This inhibition can be relieved by adding lactose or isopropyl-β-D-thiogalactopyranoside (IPTG).
   6643..6664    +  protein_bind   CAP binding site: CAP binding activates transcription in the presence of cAMP. E. coli catabolite activator protein
   6679..6709    +  promoter       lac promoter: promoter for the E. coli lac operon
   6717..6733    +  protein_bind   lac operator: The lac repressor binds to the lac operator to inhibit transcription in E. coli. This inhibition can be relieved by adding lactose or isopropyl-β-D-thiogalactopyranoside (IPTG). lac repressor encoded by lacI
   6778..6796    +  promoter       T3 promoter: promoter for bacteriophage T3 RNA polymerase
   6824..7050    +  promoter       RSV promoter: Rous sarcoma virus enhancer/promoter
   7051..7231    +  LTR            5' LTR (truncated): truncated 5' long terminal repeat (LTR) from HIV-1
   7278..7403    +  misc_feature   HIV-1 Ψ: packaging signal of human immunodeficiency virus type 1
   7387..7750    +  CDS            HIV-1 gag (fragment): gag protein from human immunodeficiency virus 1; gag
   7896..8129    +  misc_feature   RRE: The Rev response element (RRE) of HIV-1 allows for Rev-dependent mRNA export from the nucleus to the cytoplasm.
   8506..8532    +  CDS            Rev (fragment): human immunodeficiency virus 1 (HIV-1) Rev protein; rev; enhances nuclear export of unspliced and incompletely spliced viral mRNAs
   8533..9033    +  promoter       hPGK promoter: human phosphoglycerate kinase 1 promoter
   9095..9212    +  misc_feature   cPPT/CTS: central polypurine tract and central termination sequence of HIV-1
>Addgene plasmid #122797 | pAC10077_pLX-NpuDnaE(C)-Puro(^C;33-199)-IRES-mCherry | depositor full sequence | sequence record 234302 | pAC10077_pLX-NpuDnaE(C)-Puro(^C;33-199)-IRES-mCherry sequence 9264 bps
CCCGGGGTTATTAATAGTAATCAATTACGGGGTCATTAGTTCATAGCCCATATATGGAGTTCCGCGTTAC
ATAACTTACGGTAAATGGCCCGCCTGGCTGACCGCCCAACGACCCCCGCCCATTGACGTCAATAATGACG
TATGTTCCCATAGTAACGCCAATAGGGACTTTCCATTGACGTCAATGGGTGGAGTATTTACGGTAAACTG
CCCACTTGGCAGTACATCAAGTGTATCATATGCCAAGTACGCCCCCTATTGACGTCAATGACGGTAAATG
GCCCGCCTGGCATTATGCCCAGTACATGACCTTATGGGACTTTCCTACTTGGCAGTACATCTACGTATTA
GTCATCGCTATTACCATGGTGATGCGGTTTTGGCAGTACATCAATGGGCGTGGATAGCGGTTTGACTCAC
GGGGATTTCCAAGTCTCCACCCCATTGACGTCAATGGGAGTTTGTTTTGGCACCAAAATCAACGGGACTT
TCCAAAATGTCGTAACAACTCCGCCCCATTGACGCAAATGGGCGGTAGGCGTGTACGGTGGGAGGTCTAT
ATAAGCAGAGCTCTCTGGCTAACTGTCGGGATCAACAAGTTTGTACAAAAAAGCAGGCTCCGAATTCACC
GGTGCCGCCACCATGATTAAGATCGCTACGCGGAAGTACCTGGGGAAACAGAACGTCTACGACATAGGTG
TGGAGCGCGATCACAACTTTGCTCTGAAAAATGGATTTATCGCCAGCAACTGCACGCGCCACACCGTCGA
TCCGGACCGCCACATCGAGCGGGTCACCGAGCTGCAAGAACTCTTCCTCACGCGCGTCGGGCTCGACATC
GGCAAGGTGTGGGTCGCGGACGACGGCGCCGCGGTGGCGGTCTGGACCACGCCGGAGAGCGTCGAAGCGG
GGGCGGTGTTCGCCGAGATCGGCCCGCGCATGGCCGAGTTGAGCGGTTCCCGGCTGGCCGCGCAGCAACA
GATGGAAGGCCTCCTGGCGCCGCACCGGCCCAAGGAGCCCGCGTGGTTCCTGGCCACCGTCGGCGTCTCG
CCCGACCACCAGGGCAAGGGTCTGGGCAGCGCCGTCGTGCTCCCCGGAGTGGAGGCGGCCGAGCGCGCCG
GGGTGCCCGCCTTCCTGGAGACCTCCGCGCCCCGCAACCTCCCCTTCTACGAGCGGCTCGGCTTCACCGT
CACCGCCGACGTCGAGGTGCCCGAAGGACCGCGCACCTGGTGCATGACCCGCAAGCCCGGTGCCTGATTA
ATTAAGAATTCGACCCAGCTTTCTTGTACAAAGTGGTTGGTAAGCCTATCCCTAACCCTCTCCTCGGTCT
CGATTCTACGTAGTAATGAGCTAGCAGTCTCGAGGTTAACGAATTCCGCCCCCCCCCTAACGTTACTGGC
CGAAGCCGCTTGGAATAAGGCCGGTGTGCGCTTGTCTATATGTTATTTTCCACCATATTGCCGTCTTTTG
GCAATGTGAGGGCCCGGAAACCTGGCCCTGTCTTCTTGACGAGCATTCCTAGGGGTCTTTCCCCTCTCGC
CAAAGGAATGCAAGGTCTGTTGAATGTCGTGAAGGAAGCAGTTCCTCTGGAAGCTTCTTGAAGACAAACA
ACGTCTGTAGCGACCCTTTGCAGGCAGCGGAACCCCCCACCTGGCGACAGGTGCCCCTGCGGCCAAAAGC
CACGTGTATAAGATACACCTGCAAAGGCGGCACAACCCCAGTGCCACGTTGTGAGTTGGATAGTTGTGGA
AAGAGTCAAATGGCTCTCCTCAAGCGTATTCAACAAGGGGCTGAAGGATGCCCAGAAGGTACCCCATTGT
ATGGGATCTGATCTGGGGCCTCGGTGCACATGCTTTACATGTGTTTAGTCGAGGTTAAAAAAACGTCTAG
GCCCCCCGAACCACGGGGACGTGGTTTTCCTTTGAAAAACACGATAATACCATGGTGAGCAAGGGCGAGG
AGGATAACATGGCCATCATCAAGGAGTTCATGCGCTTCAAGGTGCACATGGAGGGCTCCGTGAACGGCCA
CGAGTTCGAGATCGAGGGCGAGGGCGAGGGCCGCCCCTACGAGGGCACCCAGACCGCCAAGCTGAAGGTG
ACCAAGGGTGGCCCCCTGCCCTTCGCCTGGGACATCCTGTCCCCTCAGTTCATGTACGGCTCCAAGGCCT
ACGTGAAGCACCCCGCCGACATCCCCGACTACTTGAAGCTGTCCTTCCCCGAGGGCTTCAAGTGGGAGCG
CGTGATGAACTTCGAGGACGGCGGCGTGGTGACCGTGACCCAGGACTCCTCCCTGCAGGACGGCGAGTTC
ATCTACAAGGTGAAGCTGCGCGGCACCAACTTCCCCTCCGACGGCCCCGTAATGCAGAAGAAGACCATGG
GCTGGGAGGCCTCCTCCGAGCGGATGTACCCCGAGGACGGCGCCCTGAAGGGCGAGATCAAGCAGAGGCT
GAAGCTGAAGGACGGCGGCCACTACGACGCTGAGGTCAAGACCACCTACAAGGCCAAGAAGCCCGTGCAG
CTGCCCGGCGCCTACAACGTCAACATCAAGTTGGACATCACCTCCCACAACGAGGACTACACCATCGTGG
AACAGTACGAACGCGCCGAGGGCCGCCACTCCACCGGCGGCATGGACGAGCTGTACAAGTAACACCGGTG
GCGCGTTAAGTCGACAATCAACCTCTGGATTACAAAATTTGTGAAAGATTGACTGGTATTCTTAACTATG
TTGCTCCTTTTACGCTATGTGGATACGCTGCTTTAATGCCTTTGTATCATGCTATTGCTTCCCGTATGGC
TTTCATTTTCTCCTCCTTGTATAAATCCTGGTTGCTGTCTCTTTATGAGGAGTTGTGGCCCGTTGTCAGG
CAACGTGGCGTGGTGTGCACTGTGTTTGCTGACGCAACCCCCACTGGTTGGGGCATTGCCACCACCTGTC
AGCTCCTTTCCGGGACTTTCGCTTTCCCCCTCCCTATTGCCACGGCGGAACTCATCGCCGCCTGCCTTGC
CCGCTGCTGGACAGGGGCTCGGCTGTTGGGCACTGACAATTCCGTGGTGTTGTCGGGGAAATCATCGTCC
TTTCCTTGGCTGCTCGCCTGTGTTGCCACCTGGATTCTGCGCGGGACGTCCTTCTGCTACGTCCCTTCGG
CCCTCAATCCAGCGGACCTTCCTTCCCGCGGCCTGCTGCCGGCTCTGCGGCCTCTTCCGCGTCTTCGCCT
TCGCCCTCAGACGAGTCGGATCTCCCTTTGGGCCGCCTCCCCGCGTCGACTTTAAGACCAATGACTTACA
AGGCAGCTGTAGATCTTAGCCACTTTTTAAAAGAAAAGGGGGGACTGGAAGGGCTAATTCACTCCCAACG
AAGACAAGATCTGCTTTTTGCTTGTACTGGGTCTCTCTGGTTAGACCAGATCTGAGCCTGGGAGCTCTCT
GGCTAACTAGGGAACCCACTGCTTAAGCCTCAATAAAGCTTGCCTTGAGTGCTTCAAGTAGTGTGTGCCC
GTCTGTTGTGTGACTCTGGTAACTAGAGATCCCTCAGACCCTTTTAGTCAGTGTGGAAAATCTCTAGCAG
TACGTATAGTAGTTCATGTCATCTTATTATTCAGTATTTATAACTTGCAAAGAAATGAATATCAGAGAGT
GAGAGGAACTTGTTTATTGCAGCTTATAATGGTTACAAATAAAGCAATAGCATCACAAATTTCACAAATA
AAGCATTTTTTTCACTGCATTCTAGTTGTGGTTTGTCCAAACTCATCAATGTATCTTATCATGTCTGGCT
CTAGCTATCCCGCCCCTAACTCCGCCCATCCCGCCCCTAACTCCGCCCAGTTCCGCCCATTCTCCGCCCC
ATGGCTGACTAATTTTTTTTATTTATGCAGAGGCCGAGGCCGCCTCGGCCTCTGAGCTATTCCAGAAGTA
GTGAGGAGGCTTTTTTGGAGGCCTAGGGACGTACCCAATTCGCCCTATAGTGAGTCGTATTACGCGCGCT
CACTGGCCGTCGTTTTACAACGTCGTGACTGGGAAAACCCTGGCGTTACCCAACTTAATCGCCTTGCAGC
ACATCCCCCTTTCGCCAGCTGGCGTAATAGCGAAGAGGCCCGCACCGATCGCCCTTCCCAACAGTTGCGC
AGCCTGAATGGCGAATGGG
[124 nt withheld, positions 4150-4273]
C
[91 nt withheld, positions 4275-4365]
A
[49 nt withheld, positions 4367-4415]
CCTTTGACGTTGGAGTCCACGTTCTTT
[37 nt withheld, positions 4443-4479]
ACCCTATCTCGGTCTATTCTTTTGATTTATAAGGGATTTTGCCGATTTCGGCCTATTGGTTAAAAAATGA
GCTGATTTAACAAAAATTTAACGCGAATTTTAACAAAATATTAACGCTTACAATTTAGGTGGCACTTTTC
GGGGAAATGTGCGCGGAACCCCTATTTGTTTATTTTTCTAAATACATTCAAATATGTATCCGCTCATGAG
ACAATAACCCTGATAAATGCTTCAATAATATTGAAAAAGGAAGAGTATGAGTATTCAACATTTCCGTGTC
GCCCTTATTCCCTTTTTTGCGGCATTTTGCCTTCCTGTTTTTGCTCACCCAGAAACGCTGGTGAAAGTAA
AAGATGCTGAAGATCAGTTGGGTGCACGAGTGGGTTACATCGAACTGGATCTCAACAGCGGTAAGATCCT
TGAGAGTTTTCGCCCCGAAGAACGTTTTCCAATGATGAGCACTTTTAAAGTTCTGCTATGTGGCGCGGTA
TTATCCCGTATTGACGCCGGGCAAGAGCAACTCGGTCGCCGCATACACTATTCTCAGAATGACTTGGTTG
AGTACTCACCAGTCACAGAAAAGCATCTTACGGATGGCATGACAGTAAGAGAATTATGCAGTGCTGCCAT
AACCATGAGTGATAACACTGCGGCCAACTTACTTCTGACAACGATCGGAGGACCGAAGGAGCTAACCGCT
TTTTTGCACAACATGGGGGATCATGTAACTCGCCTTGATCGTTGGGAACCGGAGCTGAATGAAGCCATAC
CAAACGACGAGCGTGACACCACGATGCCTGTAGCAATGGCAACAACGTTGCGCAAACTATTAACTGGCGA
ACTACTTACTCTAGCTTCCCGGCAACAATTAATAGACTGGATGGAGGCGGATAAAGTTGCAGGACCACTT
CTGCGCTCGGCCCTTCCGGCTGGCTGGTTTATTGCTGATAAATCTGGAGCCGGTGAGCGTGGGTCTCGCG
GTATCATTGCAGCACTGGGGCCAGATGGTAAGCCCTCCCGTATCGTAGTTATCTACACGACGGGGAGTCA
GGCAACTATGGATGAACGAAATAGACAGATCGCTGAGATAGGTGCCTCACTGATTAAGCATTGGTAACTG
TCAGACCAAGTTTACTCATATATACTTTAGATTGATTTAAAACTTCATTTTTAATTTAAAAGGATCTAGG
TGAAGATCCTTTTTGATAATCTCATGACCAAAATCCCTTAACGTGAGTTTTCGTTCCACTGAGCGTCAGA
CCCCGTAGAAAAGATCAAAGGATCTTCTTGAGATCCTTTTTTTCTGCGCGTAATCTGCTGCTTGCAAACA
AAAAAACCACCGCTACCAGCGGTGGTTTGTTTGCCGGATCAAGAGCTACCAACTCTTTTTCCGAAGGTAA
CTGGCTTCAGCAGAGCGCAGATACCAAATACTGTTCTTCTAGTGTAGCCGTAGTTAGGCCACCACTTCAA
GAACTCTGTAGCACCGCCTACATACCTCGCTCTGCTAATCCTGTTACCAGTGGCTGCTGCCAGTGGCGAT
AAGTCGTGTCTTACCGGGTTGGACTCAAGACGATAGTTACCGGATAAGGCGCAGCGGTCGGGCTGAACGG
GGGGTTCGTGCACACAGCCCAGCTTGGAGCGAACGACCTACACCGAACTGAGATACCTACAGCGTGAGCT
ATGAGAAAGCGCCACGCTTCCCGAAGGGAGAAAGGCGGACAGGTATCCGGTAAGCGGCAGGGTCGGAACA
GGAGAGCGCACGAGGGAGCTTCCAGGGGGAAACGCCTGGTATCTTTATAGTCCTGTCGGGTTTCGCCACC
TCTGACTTGAGCGTCGATTTTTGTGATGCTCGTCAGGGGGGCGGAGCCTATGGAAAAACGCCAGCAACGC
GGCCTTTTTACGGTTCCTGGCCTTTTGCTGGCCTTTTGCTCACATGTTCTTTCCTGCGTTATCCCCTGAT
TCTGTGGATAACCGTATTACCGCCTTTGAGTGAGCTGATACCGCTCGCCGCAGCCGAACGACCGAGCGCA
GCGAGTCAGTGAGCGAGGAAGCGGAAGAGCGCCCAATACGCAAACCGCCTCTCCCCGCGCGTTGGCCGAT
TCATTAATGCAGCTGGCACGACAGGTTTCCCGACTGGAAAGCGGGCAGTGAGCGCAACGCAATTAATGTG
AGTTAGCTCACTCATTAGGCACCCCAGGCTTTACACTTTATGCTTCCGGCTCGTATGTTGTGTGGAATTG
TGAGCGGATAACAATTTCACACAGGAAACAGCTATGACCATGATTACGCCAAGCGCGCAATTAACCCTCA
CTAAAGGGAACAAAAGCTGGAGCTGCAAGCTTAATGTAGTCTTATGCAATACTCTTGTAGTCTTGCAACA
TGGTAACGATGAGTTAGCAACATGCCTTACAAGGAGAGAAAAAGCACCGTGCATGCCGATTGGTGGAAGT
AAGGTGGTACGATCGTGCCTTATTAGGAAGGCAACAGACGGGTCTGACATGGATTGGACGAACCACTGAA
TTGCCGCATTGCAGAGATATTGTATTTAAGTGCCTAGCTCGATACATAAACGGGTCTCTCTGGTTAGACC
AGATCTGAGCCTGGGAGCTCTCTGGCTAACTAGGGAACCCACTGCTTAAGCCTCAATAAAGCTTGCCTTG
AGTGCTTCAAGTAGTGTGTGCCCGTCTGTTGTGTGACTCTGGTAACTAGAGATCCCTCAGACCCTTTTAG
TCAGTGTGGAAAATCTCTAGCAGTGGCGCCCGAACAGGGACTTGAAAGCGAAAGGGAAACCAGAGGAGCT
CTCTCGACGCAGGACTCGGCTTGCTGAAGCGCGCACGGCAAGAGGCGAGGGGCGGCGACTGGTGAGTACG
CCAAAAATTTTGACTAGCGGAGGCTAGAAGGAGAGAGATGGGTGCGAGAGCGTCAGTATTAAGCGGGGGA
GAATTAGATCGCGATGGGAAAAAATTCGGTTAAGGCCAGGGGGAAAGAAAAAATATAAATTAAAACATAT
AGTATGGGCAAGCAGGGAGCTAGAACGATTCGCAGTTAATCCTGGCCTGTTAGAAACATCAGAAGGCTGT
AGACAAATACTGGGACAGCTACAACCATCCCTTCAGACAGGATCAGAAGAACTTAGATCATTATATAATA
CAGTAGCAACCCTCTATTGTGTGCATCAAAGGATAGAGATAAAAGACACCAAGGAAGCTTTAGACAAGAT
AGAGGAAGAGCAAAACAAAAGTAAGACCACCGCACAGCAAGCGGCCGCTGATCTTCAGACCTGGAGGAGG
AGATATGAGGGACAATTGGAGAAGTGAATTATATAAATATAAAGTAGTAAAAATTGAACCATTAGGAGTA
GCACCCACCAAGGCAAAGAGAAGAGTGGTGCAGAGAGAAAAAAGAGCAGTGGGAATAGGAGCTTTGTTCC
TTGGGTTCTTGGGAGCAGCAGGAAGCACTATGGGCGCAGCGTCAATGACGCTGACGGTACAGGCCAGACA
ATTATTGTCTGGTATAGTGCAGCAGCAGAACAATTTGCTGAGGGCTATTGAGGCGCAACAGCATCTGTTG
CAACTCACAGTCTGGGGCATCAAGCAGCTCCAGGCAAGAATCCTGGCTGTGGAAAGATACCTAAAGGATC
AACAGCTCCTGGGGATTTGGGGTTGCTCTGGAAAACTCATTTGCACCACTGCTGTGCCTTGGAATGCTAG
TTGGAGTAATAAATCTCTGGAACAGATTTGGAATCACACGACCTGGATGGAGTGGGACAGAGAAATTAAC
AATTACACAAGCTTAATACACTCCTTAATTGAAGAATCGCAAAACCAGCAAGAAAAGAATGAACAAGAAT
TATTGGAATTAGATAAATGGGCAAGTTTGTGGAATTGGTTTAACATAACAAATTGGCTGTGGTATATAAA
ATTATTCATAATGATAGTAGGAGGCTTGGTAGGTTTAAGAATAGTTTTTGCTGTACTTTCTATAGTGAAT
AGAGTTAGGCAGGGATATTCACCATTATCGTTTCAGACCCACCTCCCAACCCCGAGGGGACCCTTGCGCC
TTTTCCAAGGCAGCCCTGGGTTTGCGCAGGGACGCGGCTGCTCTGGGCGTGGTTCCGGGAAACGCAGCGG
CGCCGACCCTGGGTCTCGCACATTCTTCACGTCCGTTCGCAGCGTCACCCGGATCTTCGCCGCTACCCTT
GTGGGCCCCCCGGCGACGCTTCCTGCTCCGCCCCTAAGTCGGGAAGGTTCCTTGCGGTTCGCGGCGTGCC
GGACGTGACAAACGGAAGCCGCACGTCTCACTAGTACCCTCGCAGACGGACAGCGCCAGGGAGCAATGGC
AGCGCGCCGACCGCGATGGGCTGTGGCCAATAGCGGCTGCTCAGCAGGGCGCGCCGAGAGCAGCGGCCGG
GAAGGGGCGGTGCGGGAGGCGGGGTGTGGGGCGGTAGTGTGGGCCCTGTTCCTGCCCGCGCGGTGTTCCG
CATTCTGCAAGCCTCCGGAGCGCACGTCGGCAGTCGGCTCCCTCGTTGACCGAATCACCGACCTCTCTCC
CCAGGGGGTACCCAGCTGTCTAGAGAATTCTAGATCTTGAGACAAATGGCAGTATTCATCCACAATTTTA
AAAGAAAAGGGGGGATTGGGGGGTACAGTGCAGGGGAAAGAATAGTAGACATAATAGCAACAGACATACA
AACTAAAGAATTACAAAAACAAATTACAAAAATTCAAAATTTTCGGGTTTATTACAGGGACAGCAGAGAT
CCACTTTGGCGCCGGCTCGAGGGGG
